Addgene plasmid #46341: Flag Leucyl tRNA synthetase pRK5
Depositing lab: David Sabatini. Depositing organization: Whitehead Institute for Biomedical Research. Publication: A Tumor suppressor complex with GAP activity for the Rag GTPases that signal amino acid sufficiency to mTORC1. Bar-Peled L, Chantranupong L, Cherniack AD, Chen WW, Ottina KA, Grabiner BC, Spear ED, Carter SL, Meyerson M, Sabatini DM. Science. 2013 May 31;340(6136):1100-6. doi: 10.1126/science.1232044. PubMed 23723238.
Backbone
  Vector backbone: pRK5
  Vector type: Mammalian Expression
Growth in bacteria
  Bacterial resistance: Ampicillin, 100 μg/mL
  Growth temperature: 37°C
  Growth strain: DH5alpha
  Copy number: Unknown
Gene/Insert
  Gene/Insert name: leucyl tRNA synthetase
  Species: H. sapiens (human)
  Entrez Gene: LARS1 (a.k.a. HSPC192, ILFS1, LARS, LEURS, LEUS, LFIS, LRS, PIG44, RNTLS, cLRS, hr025Cl)
  Tag / fusion protein: Flag (N terminal on backbone)
  Cloning method: Restriction Enzyme; 5′ cloning site SalI (not destroyed); 3′ cloning site NotI (not destroyed)
  Sequencing primers: 5′ SP6; 3′ SV40pA-R
Terms and licenses: Academic/Nonprofit Terms; Industry Terms: Not Available to Industry
How to cite: Flag Leucyl tRNA synthetase pRK5 was a gift from David Sabatini (Addgene plasmid # 46341 ; http://n2t.net/addgene:46341 ; RRID:Addgene_46341)
