[The description below was written by a language model from this plasmid's Addgene catalogue record.]
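Description:
Flag Leucyl tRNA synthetase pRK5 is a mammalian expression plasmid built on the pRK5 backbone and carrying the human leucyl-tRNA synthetase coding sequence (LARS1, also known as LARS or LRS). It is propagated in standard E. coli cloning strains under ampicillin selection; the record lists the copy number as unknown and does not describe the origin of replication. No mammalian selection marker is recorded, which suggests the plasmid is used mainly for transient transfection, although the record does not state this.

The insert was placed between SalI and NotI sites, both of which remain intact, so the open reading frame can be excised or exchanged. A Flag epitope encoded by the backbone is fused to the N terminus of the synthetase, allowing detection by immunoblotting and recovery by anti-Flag immunoprecipitation. The record does not name the promoter. pRK5 vectors generally drive expression from a CMV immediate-early promoter, and the listed sequencing primers imply an SP6 promoter site upstream of the insert and an SV40 polyadenylation signal downstream. No feature table was supplied to confirm these elements.

The plasmid comes from a study of how amino acid sufficiency is signalled to mTORC1 through the Rag GTPases, including identification of a complex with GTPase-activating activity toward the Rags. Leucyl-tRNA synthetase has been proposed as a leucine sensor in this pathway. A Flag-tagged version would suit expression in cultured human cells for interaction studies or for purifying the protein for biochemical assays, but the record does not specify its exact experimental role.
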