>Addgene plasmid #46341 | Flag Leucyl tRNA synthetase pRK5 | depositor partial sequence | sequence record 65308 | Flag Leucyl tRNA synthetase pRK5 sequence 3531 bps
ATGGCGGAAAGAAAAGGAACAGCCAAAGTGGACTTTTTGAAGAAGATTGAGAAAGAAATCCAACAGAAAT
GGGATACTGAGAGAGTGTTTGAGGTCAATGCATCTAATTTAGAGAAACAGACCAGCAAGGGCAAGTATTT
TGTAACCTTCCCATATCCATATATGAATGGACGCCTTCATTTGGGACACACGTTTTCTTTATCCAAATGT
GAGTTTGCTGTAGGGTACCAGCGATTGAAAGGAAAATGTTGTCTGTTTCCCTTTGGCCTGCACTGTACTG
GAATGCCTATTAAGGCATGTGCTGATAAGTTGAAAAGAGAAATAGAGCTGTATGGTTGCCCCCCTGATTT
TCCAGATGAAGAAGAGGAAGAGGAAGAAACCAGTGTTAAAACAGAAGATATAATAATTAAGGATAAAGCT
AAAGGAAAAAAGAGTAAAGCTGCTGCTAAAGCTGGATCTTCTAAATACCAGTGGGGCATTATGAAATCCC
TTGGCCTGTCTGATGAAGAGATAGTAAAATTTTCTGAAGCAGAACATTGGCTTGATTATTTCCCGCCACT
GGCTATTCAGGATTTAAAAAGAATGGGTTTGAAGGTAGACTGGCGTCGTTCCTTCATCACCACTGATGTT
AATCCTTACTATGATTCATTTGTCAGATGGCAATTTTTAACATTAAGAGAAAGAAACAAAATTAAATTTG
GGAAGCGGTATACAATTTACTCTCCGAAAGATGGACAGCCTTGCATGGATCATGATAGACAAACTGGAGA
GGGTGTTGGACCTCAGGAATATACTTTACTCAAATTGAAGGTGCTTGAGCCATACCCATCTAAATTAAGT
GGCCTGAAAGGTAAAAATATTTTCTTGGTGGCTGCTACTCTCAGACCTGAGACCATGTTTGGGCAGACAA
ATTGTTGGGTTCGTCCTGATATGAAGTACATTGGATTTGAGACGGTGAATGGTGATATATTCATCTGTAC
CCAAAAAGCAGCCAGGAATATGTCATACCAGGGCTTTACCAAAGACAATGGCGTGGTGCCTGTTGTTAAG
GAATTAATGGGGGAGGAAATTCTTGGTGCATCACTTTCTGCACCTTTAACATCATACAAGGTGATCTATG
TTCTCCCAATGCTAACTATTAAGGAGGATAAAGGCACTGGTGTGGTTACAAGTGTTCCTTCCGACTCCCC
TGATGATATTGCTGCCCTCAGAGACTTGAAGAAAAAGCAAGCCTTACGAGCAAAATATGGAATTAGAGAT
GACATGGTCTTGCCATTTGAGCCGGTGCCAGTCATTGAAATCCCAGGTTTTGGAAATCTTTCTGCTGTAA
CCATTTGTGATGAGTTGAAAATTCAGAGCCAGAATGACCGGGAAAAACTTGCAGAAGCAAAGGAGAAGAT
ATATCTAAAAGGATTTTATGAGGGTATCATGTTGGTGGATGGATTTAAAGGACAGAAGGTTCAAGATGTA
AAGAAGACTATTCAGAAAAAGATGATTGACGCTGGAGATGCACTTATTTACATGGAACCAGAGAAACAAG
TGATGTCCAGGTCGTCAGATGAATGTGTTGTGGCTCTGTGTGACCAGTGGTACTTGGATTATGGAGAAGA
GAATTGGAAGAAACAGACATCTCAGTGCTTGAAGAACCTGGAAACATTCTGTGAGGAGACCAGGAGGAAT
TTTGAAGCCACCTTAGGTTGGCTACAAGAACATGCTTGCTCAAGAACTTATGGTCTAGGCACTCACCTGC
CTTGGGATGAGCAGTGGCTGATTGAATCACTTTCTGACTCCACTATTTACATGGCATTTTACACAGTTGC
ACACCTATTGCAGGGGGGTAACTTGCATGGACAGGCAGAGTCTCCGCTGGGCATTAGACCGCAACAGATG
ACCAAGGAAGTTTGGGATTATGTTTTCTTCAAGGAGGCTCCATTTCCTAAGACTCAGATTGCAAAGGAAA
AATTAGATCAGTTAAAGCAGGAGTTTGAATTCTGGTATCCTGTTGATCTTCGCGTCTCTGGCAAGGATCT
TGTTCCAAATCATCTTTCATATTACCTTTATAATCATGTGGCTATGTGGCCGGAACAAAGTGATAAATGG
CCTACAGCTGTGAGAGCAAATGGACATCTCCTCCTGAACTCTGAGAAGATGTCAAAATCCACAGGCAACT
TCCTCACTTTGACCCAAGCTATTGACAAATTTTCAGCAGATGGAATGCGTTTGGCTCTGGCTGATGCTGG
TGACACTGTAGAAGATGCCAACTTTGTGGAAGCCATGGCAGATGCAGGTATTCTCCGTCTGTACACCTGG
GTAGAGTGGGTGAAAGAAATGGTTGCCAACTGGGACAGCCTAAGAAGTGGTCCTGCCAGCACTTTCAATG
ATAGAGTTTTTGCCAGTGAATTGAATGCAGGAATTATAAAAACAGATCAAAACTATGAAAAGATGATGTT
TAAAGAAGCTTTGAAAACAGGGTTTTTTGAGTTTCAGGCCGCAAAAGATAAGTACCGTGAATTGGCTGTG
GAAGGGATGCACAGAGAACTTGTGTTCCGGTTTATTGAAGTTCAGACACTTCTCCTCGCTCCATTCTGTC
CACATTTGTGTGAGCACATCTGGACACTCCTGGGAAAGCCTGACTCAATTATGAATGCTTCATGGCCTGT
GGCAGGTCCTGTGGATGAAGTTTTAATACACTCCTCACAGTATCTTATGGAAGTAACACATGACCTTAGA
CTACGACTCAAGAACTATATGATGCCAGCTAAAGGGAAGAAGACCGACAAACAACCCCTGCAGAAGCCCT
CACATTGCACCATCTATGTGGCAAAGAACTATCCACCTTGGCAACATACCACCCTGTCTGTTCTACGTAA
ACACTTTGAGGCCAATAACGGAAAACTGCCTGACAACAAAGTCATTGCTAGTGAACTAGGCAGTATGCCA
GAACTGAAGAAATACATGAAGAAAGTCATGCCATTTGTTGCCATGATTAAGGAAAATCTGGAGAAGATGG
GGCCTCGTATTCTGGATTTGCAATTAGAATTTGATGAAAAGGCTGTGCTTATGGAGAATATAGTCTATCT
GACTAATTCGCTTGAGCTAGAACACATAGAAGTCAAGTTTGCCTCCGAAGCAGAAGATAAAATCAGGGAA
GACTGCTGTCCTGGGAAACCACTTAATGTTTTTAGAATAGAACCTGGTGTGTCCGTTTCTCTGGTGAATC
CCCAGCCATCCAATGGCCACTTCTCAACCAAAATTGAAATCAAGCAAGGAGATAACTGTGATTCCATAAT
CAGGCGTTTAATGAAAATGAATCGAGGAATTAAAGACCTTTCCAAAGTGAAACTGATGAGATTTGATGAT
CCACTGTTGGGGCCTCGACGAGTTCCTGTCCTGGGAAAGGAGTACACCGAGAAGACCCCCATTTCTGAGC
ATGCTGTTTTCAATGTGGACCTCATGAGCAAGAAAATTCATCTGACTGAGAATGGGATAAGGGTGGATAT
TGGCGATACAATAATCTATCTGGTTCATTAA
