>Addgene plasmid #46341 | Flag Leucyl tRNA synthetase pRK5 | addgene partial sequence | sequence record 66290 | Sp6 5'-ATTTAGGTGACACTATAG-3'
TTTCTCTCCACAGGTGTCCACTCCCAGGTCCAACTGCACCTCGGTTCTATCGATTGAATTCACCATGGAA
ATGGACTACAAGGATGACGATGACAAGGGTGGTGGTGGTGGTGCGTCGACGATGGCGGAAAGAAAAGGAA
CAGCCAAAGTGGACTTTTTGAAGAAGATTGAGAAAGAAATCCAACAGAAATGGGATACTGAGAGAGTGTT
TGAGGTCAATGCATCTAATTTAGAGAAACAGACCAGCAAGGGCAAGTATTTTGTAACCTTCCCATATCCA
TATATGAATGGACGCCTTCATTTGGGACACACGTTTTCTTTATCCAAATGTGAGTTTGCTGTAGGGTACC
AGCGATTGAAAGGAAAATGTTGTCTGTTTCCCTTTGGCCTGCACTGTACTGGAATGCCTATTAAGGCATG
TGCTGATAAGTTGAAAAGAGAAATAGAGCTGTATGGTTGCCCCCCTGATTTTCCAGATGAAGAAGAGGAA
GAGGAAGAAACCAGTGTTAAAACAGAAGATATAATAATTAAGGATAAAGCTAAAGGAAAAAAGAGTAAAG
CTGCTGCTAAAGCTGGATCTTCTAAATACCAGTGGGGCATTATGAAATCCCTTGGCCTGTCTGATGAAGA
GATAGTAAAATTTTCTGAAGCAGAACATTGGCTTGATTATTTCCCGCCACTGGCTATTCAGGATTTAAAA
AGAATGGGTTTGAAGGTAGACTGGCGTCGTTCCTTCATCACCACTGATGTTAATCCTTACTATGATTCAT
TTGTCAGATGGCAATTTTTAACATTAAGAGAAAGAAACAAAATTAAATTTGGGAAGCGGTATACAATTTA
CTCTCCGAAAGATGGACAGCCTTGCATGGATCATGATAGACAAACTGGAGAGGGTGTTGGACCTCAGGAA
TATACTTTACTCAAATTGAAGGTGCTTGAGCCATACCCATCTAAATTAA
